>Addgene plasmid #68710 | pUC_sgRNA | addgene full sequence | sequence record 123992 | Addgene assembled full plasmid sequence
AATTCACTGGCCGTCGTTTTACAACGTCGTGACTGGGAAAACCCTGGCGTTACCCAACTTAATCGCCTTG
CAGCACATCCCCCTTTCGCCAGCTGGCGTAATAGCGAAGAGGCCCGCACCGATCGCCCTTCCCAACAGTT
GCGCAGCCTGAATGGCGAATGGCGCCTGATGCGGTATTTTCTCCTTACGCATCTGTGCGGTATTTCACAC
CGCATA
[95 nt withheld, positions 217-311]
T
[46 nt withheld, positions 313-358]
C
[141 nt withheld, positions 360-500]
CCTTTGACGTTGGAGTCCACGTTCTTT
[37 nt withheld, positions 528-564]
ACTCTATCTCGGGCTATTCTTTTGATTTATAAGGGATTTTGCCGATTTCGGTCTATTGGTTAAAAAATGA
GCTGATTTAACAAAAATTTAACGCGAATTTTAACAAAATATTAACGTTTACAATTTTATGGTGCACTCTC
AGTACAATCTGCTCTGATGCCGCATAGTTAAGCCAGCCCCGACACCCGCCAACACCCGCTGACGCGCCCT
GACGGGCTTGTCTGCTCCCGGCATCCGCTTACAGACAAGCTGTGACCGTCAACGGGAGCTGCATGTGTCA
GAGGTTTTCACCGTCATCACCGAAACGCGCGACCCGAAAGGGCCTCGTGATACGCCTATTTTTATAGGTT
AATGTCATGATAATAATGGTTTCTTAGACGTCAGGTGGCACTTTTCGGGGAAATGTGCGCGGAACCCCTA
TTTGTTTATTTTTCTAAATACATTCAAATATGTATCCGCTCATGAGACAATAACCCTGATAAATGCTTCA
ATAATATTGAAAAAGGAAGAGTATGAGTATTCAACATTTCCGTGTCGCCCTTATTCCCTTTTTTGCGGCA
TTTTGCCTTCCTGTTTTTGCTCACCCAGAAACGCTGGTGAAAGTAAAAGATGCTGAAGATCAGTTGGGTG
CACGAGTGGGTTACATCGAACTGGATCTCAACAGCGGTAAGATCCTTGAGAGTTTTCGCCCCGAAGAACG
TTTTCCAATGATGAGCACTTTTAAAGTTCTGCTATGTGGCGCGGTATTATCCCGTATTGACGCCGGGCAA
GAGCAACTCGGTCGCCGCATACACTATTCTCAGAATGACTTGGTTGAGTACTCACCAGTCACAGAAAAGC
ATCTTACGGATGGCATGACAGTAAGAGAATTATGCAGTGCTGCCATAACCATGAGTGATAACACTGCGGC
CAACTTACTTCTGACAACGATCGGAGGACCGAAGGAGCTAACCGCTTTTTTGCACAACATGGGGGATCAT
GTAACTCGCCTTGATCGTTGGGAACCGGAGCTGAATGAAGCCATACCAAACGACGAGCGTGACACCACGA
TGCCTGTAGCAATGGCAACAACGTTGCGCAAACTATTAACTGGCGAACTACTTACTCTAGCTTCCCGGCA
ACAATTAATAGACTGGATGGAGGCGGATAAAGTTGCAGGACCACTTCTGCGCTCGGCCCTTCCGGCTGGC
TGGTTTATTGCTGATAAATCTGGAGCCGGTGAGCGTGGTTCTCGCGGTATCATTGCAGCACTGGGGCCAG
ATGGTAAGCCCTCCCGTATCGTAGTTATCTACACGACGGGGAGTCAGGCAACTATGGATGAACGAAATAG
ACAGATCGCTGAGATAGGTGCCTCACTGATTAAGCATTGGTAACTGTCAGACCAAGTTTACTCATATATA
CTTTAGATTGATTTAAAACTTCATTTTTAATTTAAAAGGATCTAGGTGAAGATCCTTTTTGATAATCTCA
TGACCAAAATCCCTTAACGTGAGTTTTCGTTCCACTGAGCGTCAGACCCCGTAGAAAAGATCAAAGGATC
TTCTTGAGATCCTTTTTTTCTGCGCGTAATCTGCTGCTTGCAAACAAAAAAACCACCGCTACCAGCGGTG
GTTTGTTTGCCGGATCAAGAGCTACCAACTCTTTTTCCGAAGGTAACTGGCTTCAGCAGAGCGCAGATAC
CAAATACTGTTCTTCTAGTGTAGCCGTAGTTAGGCCACCACTTCAAGAACTCTGTAGCACCGCCTACATA
CCTCGCTCTGCTAATCCTGTTACCAGTGGCTGCTGCCAGTGGCGATAAGTCGTGTCTTACCGGGTTGGAC
TCAAGACGATAGTTACCGGATAAGGCGCAGCGGTCGGGCTGAACGGGGGGTTCGTGCACACAGCCCAGCT
TGGAGCGAACGACCTACACCGAACTGAGATACCTACAGCGTGAGCTATGAGAAAGCGCCACGCTTCCCGA
AGGGAGAAAGGCGGACAGGTATCCGGTAAGCGGCAGGGTCGGAACAGGAGAGCGCACGAGGGAGCTTCCA
GGGGGAAACGCCTGGTATCTTTATAGTCCTGTCGGGTTTCGCCACCTCTGACTTGAGCGTCGATTTTTGT
GATGCTCGTCAGGGGGGCGGAGCCTATGGAAAAACGCCAGCAACGCGGCCTTTTTACGGTTCCTGGCCTT
TTGCTGGCCTTTTGCTCACATGTTCTTTCCTGCGTTATCCCCTGATTCTGTGGATAACCGTATTACCGCC
TTTGAGTGAGCTGATACCGCTCGCCGCAGCCGAACGACCGAGCGCAGCGAGTCAGTGAGCGAGGAAGCGG
AAGAGCGCCCAATACGCAAACCGCCTCTCCCCGCGCGTTGGCCGATTCATTAATGCAGCTGGCACGACAG
GTTTCCCGACTGGAAAGCGGGCAGTGAGCGCAACGCAATTAATGTGAGTTAGCTCACTCATTAGGCACCC
CAGGCTTTACACTTTATGCTTCCGGCTCGTATGTTGTGTGGAATTGTGAGCGGATAACAATTTCACACAG
GAAACAGCTATGACCATGATTACGCCAAGCTCCTTCCTCTTCCAGCCCTTCCTCTTTCGGGCGGCAGCAA
GATCCCTTCTGATCTAAAGTCCAACCGGCGAGAGTGAACGGCACTGCGCTTGGTTTAGTTGTCAAGAGAG
AATAACTCTCGGACGCGGAAGGATTCGTAGCGTATATCGCCTATTGCGGAAGCGTAACCAAGTCTTACGA
CCCCAAAAGAGGTTGACTGAACTGGGACGCGGCACTGGCGCAAAGCTTGGATCCAAAAAAGCACCGACTC
GGTGCCACTTTTTCAAGTTGATAACGGACTAGCCTTATTTTAACTTGCTATTTCTAGCTCTAAAACCCAT
GGAATTCGTGTCGCATGAATAACGGGCAGTTATCAAATGAGCACGGCGACAGCCTGTGAAAGTCCTCTCC
ACTGACTGTAGCCTCC
Features (pLannotate 1.2.2; 13 found; start..end, strand, type, name):
      2..159     +  CDS            lacZα (fragment): LacZα fragment of β-galactosidase; lacZ fragment
    165..216     -  misc_feature   bom (fragment): basis of mobility region from pBR322
    235..690     +  rep_origin     f1 ori (sequence partly withheld): f1 bacteriophage origin of replication; arrow indicates direction of (+) strand synthesis
    691..740     -  misc_feature   bom (fragment): basis of mobility region from pBR322
    842..876     -  CDS            rop (fragment): Rop protein, which maintains plasmids at low copy number; rop
    972..1076    +  promoter       AmpR promoter: bla
   1077..1937    +  CDS            AmpR: β-lactamase; bla; confers resistance to ampicillin, carbenicillin, and related antibiotics
   2108..2696    +  rep_origin     ori: high-copy-number ColE1/pMB1/pBR322/pUC origin of replication
   2879..2971    +  CDS            lacI (fragment): lac repressor; lacI; The lac repressor binds to the lac operator to inhibit transcription in E. coli. This inhibition can be relieved by adding lactose or isopropyl-β-D-thiogalactopyranoside (IPTG).
   2984..3005    +  protein_bind   CAP binding site: CAP binding activates transcription in the presence of cAMP. E. coli catabolite activator protein
   3020..3050    +  promoter       lac promoter: promoter for the E. coli lac operon
   3058..3074    +  protein_bind   lac operator: The lac repressor binds to the lac operator to inhibit transcription in E. coli. This inhibition can be relieved by adding lactose or isopropyl-β-D-thiogalactopyranoside (IPTG). lac repressor encoded by lacI
   3355..3430    -  misc_RNA       gRNA scaffold: guide RNA scaffold for the Streptococcus pyogenes CRISPR/Cas9 system
