[The description below was written by a language model from this plasmid's Addgene catalogue record and pLannotate feature annotations shown in this document.]
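Description:
pUC_sgRNA is a small, high-copy bacterial cloning plasmid that serves as a PCR template for building single guide RNAs, not as an expression vector in its own right. It is based on the commercial pUCAmp backbone, into whose cloning site a custom-synthesized 82 bp sgRNA backbone (tracrRNA-derived) sequence was inserted. The catalogue classes it as an empty backbone for CRISPR and synthetic biology work. The backbone is listed at 3,150 bp, while the assembled full sequence is 3,520 nt; the record does not explain the difference.

The annotated features are those of a standard pUC-type plasmid: a high-copy ColE1/pUC origin for replication in E. coli, the β-lactamase gene with its own promoter for ampicillin selection, and an f1 phage origin that can support single-stranded DNA production. There are also short remnants of bom, rop and lacI. A CAP binding site, lac promoter and lac operator sit upstream of the cloning region, and a lacZα fragment wraps around the sequence start. M13 forward and reverse primer sites flank the insert for sequencing. The payload is annotated as a 76 nt Streptococcus pyogenes Cas9 guide RNA scaffold, placed on the reverse strand relative to the lac promoter. No eukaryotic or dedicated guide RNA promoter is annotated, and no protospacer is present.

In use, the scaffold is amplified with a forward primer that carries the chosen protospacer. This yields a complete target-specific sgRNA sequence that can be moved into a separate expression vector. The associated publication applied this approach to CRISPR/Cas9 gene disruption in Trypanosoma cruzi.
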