Addgene plasmid #68710: pUC_sgRNA
Purpose: (Empty Backbone) Contains the sgRNA backbone sequence (tracrRNA, 82 bp) and is used as DNA template to amplify a specific sgRNA using a forward primer with the protospacer sequence for gene targeting.
Depositing lab: Roberto Docampo. Depositing organization: University of Georgia. Publication: CRISPR/Cas9-Induced Disruption of Paraflagellar Rod Protein 1 and 2 Genes in Trypanosoma cruzi Reveals Their Role in Flagellar Attachment. Lander N, Li ZH, Niyogi S, Docampo R. MBio. 2015 Jul 21;6(4). pii: e01012-15. doi: 10.1128/mBio.01012-15. PubMed 26199333.
Backbone
  Vector backbone: pUCAmp
  Backbone manufacturer: Blue Heron
  Backbone size (bp): 3150
  Modifications to backbone: tracrRNA sequence (82 bp) was custom-made synthesized by Blue Heron and inserted into the cloning site of pUCAmp vector
  Vector type: CRISPR, Synthetic Biology
Growth in bacteria
  Bacterial resistance: Ampicillin, 100 μg/mL
  Growth temperature: 37°C
  Growth strain: DH5alpha
  Copy number: High Copy
Gene/Insert
  Cloning method: Unknown
  Sequencing primers: 5′ M13_forward20_primer and M13_pUC_fwd_primer; 3′ M13_reverse_primer and M13_pUC_rev_primer
Resource information
  A portion of this plasmid was derived from a plasmid made by: We purchased this custom-made plasmid from Blue Heron Biotech, LLC (Bothell, WA 98021 USA)
Terms and licenses: Academic/Nonprofit Terms; Industry Terms: Not Available to Industry
How to cite: pUC_sgRNA was a gift from Roberto Docampo (Addgene plasmid # 68710 ; http://n2t.net/addgene:68710 ; RRID:Addgene_68710)
