>Addgene plasmid #68710 | pUC_sgRNA | depositor partial sequence | sequence record 121302 | tracrRNA sequence cloned into the cloning site of Blue Heron pUCAmp vector to use as a template to amplify specific sgRNAs
GTTTTAGAGCTAGAAATAGCAAGTTAAAATAAGGCTAGTCCGTTATCAACTTGAAAAAGTGGCACCGAGT
CGGTGCTTTTTT
