>Addgene plasmid #68710 | pUC_sgRNA | depositor partial sequence | sequence record 121303 | pUCAmp vector (Blue Heron) used as backbone for tracrRNA cloning
GAAAGTTGAGACCATGGAATTCACTGGCCGTCGTTTTACAACGTCGTGACTGGGAAAACCCTGGCGTTAC
CCAACTTAATCGCCTTGCAGCACATCCCCCTTTCGCCAGCTGGCGTAATAGCGAAGAGGCCCGCACCGAT
CGCCCTTCCCAACAGTTGCGCAGCCTGAATGGCGAATGGCGCCTGATGCGGTATTTTCTCCTTACGCATC
TGTGCGGTATTTCACACCGCATA
[142 nt withheld, positions 234-375]
C
[141 nt withheld, positions 377-517]
CCTTTGACGTTGGAGTCCACGTTCTTT
[37 nt withheld, positions 545-581]
ACCCTATCTCGGGCTATTCTTTTGATTTATAAGGGATTTTGCCGATTTCGGCCTATTGGTTAAAAAATGA
GCTGATTTAACAAAAATTTAACGCGAATTTTAACAAAATATTAACGTTTACAATTTTATGGTGCACTCTC
AGTACAATCTGCTCTGATGCCGCATAGTTAAGCCAGCCCCGACACCCGCCAACACCCGCTGACGCGCCCT
GACGGGCTTGTCTGCTCCCGGCATCCGCTTACAGACAAGCTGTGACCGTCAACGGGAGCTGCATGTGTCA
GAGGTTTTCACCGTCATCACCGAAACGCGCGACCCGAAAGGGCCTCGTGATACGCCTATTTTTATAGGTT
AATGTCATGATAATAATGGTTTCTTAGACGTCAGGTGGCACTTTTCGGGGAAATGTGCGCGGAACCCCTA
TTTGTTTATTTTTCTAAATACATTCAAATATGTATCCGCTCATGAGACAATAACCCTGATAAATGCTTCA
ATAATATTGAAAAAGGAAGAGTATGAGTATTCAACATTTCCGTGTCGCCCTTATTCCCTTTTTTGCGGCA
TTTTGCCTTCCTGTTTTTGCTCACCCAGAAACGCTGGTGAAAGTAAAAGATGCTGAAGATCAGTTGGGTG
CACGAGTGGGTTACATCGAACTGGATCTCAACAGCGGTAAGATCCTTGAGAGTTTTCGCCCCGAAGAACG
TTTTCCAATGATGAGCACTTTTAAAGTTCTGCTATGTGGCGCGGTATTATCCCGTATTGACGCCGGGCAA
GAGCAACTCGGTCGCCGCATACACTATTCTCAGAATGACTTGGTTGAGTACTCACCAGTCACAGAAAAGC
ATCTTACGGATGGCATGACAGTAAGAGAATTATGCAGTGCTGCCATAACCATGAGTGATAACACTGCGGC
CAACTTACTTCTGACAACGATCGGAGGACCGAAGGAGCTAACCGCTTTTTTGCACAACATGGGGGATCAT
GTAACTCGCCTTGATCGTTGGGAACCGGAGCTGAATGAAGCCATACCAAACGACGAGCGTGACACCACGA
TGCCTGTAGCAATGGCAACAACGTTGCGCAAACTATTAACTGGCGAACTACTTACTCTAGCTTCCCGGCA
ACAATTAATAGACTGGATGGAGGCGGATAAAGTTGCAGGACCACTTCTGCGCTCGGCCCTTCCGGCTGGC
TGGTTTATTGCTGATAAATCTGGAGCCGGTGAGCGTGGTTCTCGCGGTATCATTGCAGCACTGGGGCCAG
ATGGTAAGCCCTCCCGTATCGTAGTTATCTACACGACGGGGAGTCAGGCAACTATGGATGAACGAAATAG
ACAGATCGCTGAGATAGGTGCCTCACTGATTAAGCATTGGTAACTGTCAGACCAAGTTTACTCATATATA
CTTTAGATTGATTTAAAACTTCATTTTTAATTTAAAAGGATCTAGGTGAAGATCCTTTTTGATAATCTCA
TGACCAAAATCCCTTAACGTGAGTTTTCGTTCCACTGAGCGTCAGACCCCGTAGAAAAGATCAAAGGATC
TTCTTGAGATCCTTTTTTTCTGCGCGTAATCTGCTGCTTGCAAACAAAAAAACCACCGCTACCAGCGGTG
GTTTGTTTGCCGGATCAAGAGCTACCAACTCTTTTTCCGAAGGTAACTGGCTTCAGCAGAGCGCAGATAC
CAAATACTGTTCTTCTAGTGTAGCCGTAGTTAGGCCACCACTTCAAGAACTCTGTAGCACCGCCTACATA
CCTCGCTCTGCTAATCCTGTTACCAGTGGCTGCTGCCAGTGGCGATAAGTCGTGTCTTACCGGGTTGGAC
TCAAGACGATAGTTACCGGATAAGGCGCAGCGGTCGGGCTGAACGGGGGGTTCGTGCACACAGCCCAGCT
TGGAGCGAACGACCTACACCGAACTGAGATACCTACAGCGTGAGCTATGAGAAAGCGCCACGCTTCCCGA
AGGGAGAAAGGCGGACAGGTATCCGGTAAGCGGCAGGGTCGGAACAGGAGAGCGCACGAGGGAGCTTCCA
GGGGGAAACGCCTGGTATCTTTATAGTCCTGTCGGGTTTCGCCACCTCTGACTTGAGCGTCGATTTTTGT
GATGCTCGTCAGGGGGGCGGAGCCTATGGAAAAACGCCAGCAACGCGGCCTTTTTACGGTTCCTGGCCTT
TTGCTGGCCTTTTGCTCACATGTTCTTTCCTGCGTTATCCCCTGATTCTGTGGATAACCGTATTACCGCC
TTTGAGTGAGCTGATACCGCTCGCCGCAGCCGAACGACCGAGCGCAGCGAGTCAGTGAGCGAGGAAGCGG
AAGAGCGCCCAATACGCAAACCGCCTCTCCCCGCGCGTTGGCCGATTCATTAATGCAGCTGGCACGACAG
GTTTCCCGACTGGAAAGCGGGCAGTGAGCGCAACGCAATTAATGTGAGTTAGCTCACTCATTAGGCACCC
CAGGCTTTACACTTTATGCTTCCGGCTCGTATGTTGTGTGGAATTGTGAGCGGATAACAATTTCACACAG
GAAACAGCTATGACCATGATTACGCCAAGCTTGGATCCTATCTCCTTTC
