>Addgene plasmid #68710 | pUC_sgRNA | addgene partial sequence | sequence record 123990 | M13pUC-Fwd 5'-CCCAGTCACGACGTTGTAAAACG-3'
GAATTGGAGGCTACAGTCAGTGGAGAGGACTTTCACAGGCTGTCGCCGTGCTCATTTGATAACTGCCCGT
TATTCATGCGACACGAATTCCATGGGTTTTAGAGCTAGAAATAGCAAGTTAAAATAAGGCTAGTCCGTTA
TCAACTTGAAAAAGTGGCACCGAGTCGGTGCTTTTTTGGATCCAAGCTTTGCGCCAGTGCCGCGTCCCAG
TTCAGTCAACCTCTTTTGGGGTCGTAAGACTTGGTTACGCTTCCGCAATAGGCGATATACGCTACGAATC
CTTCCGCGTCCGAGAGTTATTCTCTCTTGACAACTAAACCAAGCGCAGTGCCGTTCACTCTCGCCGGTTG
GACTTTAGATCAGAAGGGATCTTGCTGCCGCCCGAAAGAGGAAGGGCTGGAAGAGGAAGGAGCTTGGCGT
AATCATGGTCATAGCTGTTTCCTGTGTGAAATTGTTATCCGCTCACAATTCCACACAACATACGAGCCGG
AAGCATAAAGTGTAAAGCCTGGGGTGCCTAATGAGTGAGCTAACTCACATTAATTGCGTTGCGCTCACTG
CCCGCTTTCCAGTCGGGAAACCTGTCGTGCCAGCTGCATTAATGAATCGGCCAACGCGCGGGGAGAGGCG
GTTTGCGTATTGGGCGCTCTTCCGCTTCCTCGCTCACTGACTCGCTGCGCTCGGTCGTTCGGCTGCGGCG
AGCGGTATCAGCTCACTCAAAGGCGGTAATACGGTTATCCACAGAATCAGGGGATAACGCAGGAAAGAAC
ATGTGAGCAAAAGGCCAGCAAAAGGCCAGGAACCGTAAAAAGGCCGCGTTGCTGGCGTTTTTCCATAGGC
TCCGCCCCCCTGACGAGCATCACAAAAATCGACGCTCAAGTCAGAGGTGGCGAAACCCGACAGGACTATA
AAGATACCAGGCGTTTCCCCCTGGAAGCTCCCTCGTGCGCTCTCCTGTTCCGACCCTGCCGCTTACCGGA
TACCTGTCCGCCTTTCTCCCTTCGGGAAGCGTGGCGCTTTCTCATAGCTCACGCTGTAGGTATCTCAGTT
CGGTGTAGGTCGTTCGCTCCAAGCTGGGCTGTGTGCACGAACCCC
