>Addgene plasmid #68710 | pUC_sgRNA | addgene partial sequence | sequence record 123991 | M13pUC-Rev 5'-AGCGGATAACAATTTCACACAGG-3'
ATGACCATGATTACGCCAAGCTCCTTCCTCTTCCAGCCCTTCCTCTTTCGGGCGGCAGCAAGATCCCTTC
TGATCTAAAGTCCAACCGGCGAGAGTGAACGGCACTGCGCTTGGTTTAGTTGTCAAGAGAGAATAACTCT
CGGACGCGGAAGGATTCGTAGCGTATATCGCCTATTGCGGAAGCGTAACCAAGTCTTACGACCCCAAAAG
AGGTTGACTGAACTGGGACGCGGCACTGGCGCAAAGCTTGGATCCAAAAAAGCACCGACTCGGTGCCACT
TTTTCAAGTTGATAACGGACTAGCCTTATTTTAACTTGCTATTTCTAGCTCTAAAACCCATGGAATTCGT
GTCGCATGAATAACGGGCAGTTATCAAATGAGCACGGCGACAGCCTGTGAAAGTCCTCTCCACTGACTGT
AGCCTCCAATTCACTGGCCGTCGTTTTACAACGTCGTGACTGGGAAAACCCTGGCGTTACCCAACTTAAT
CGCCTTGCAGCACATCCCCCTTTCGCCAGCTGGCGTAATAGCGAAGAGGCCCGCACCGATCGCCCTTCCC
AACAGTTGCGCAGCCTGAATGGCGAATGGCGCCTGATGCGGTATTTTCTCCTTACGCATCTGTGCGGTAT
TTCACACCGCATA
[95 nt withheld, positions 644-738]
T
[46 nt withheld, positions 740-785]
C
[141 nt withheld, positions 787-927]
CCTTTGACGTTGGAGTCCACGTTCTTT
[37 nt withheld, positions 955-991]
ACTCTATCTCGGGCTATTCTTTTGATTTATAAGGGATTTTGCCGATTTCGGTCTATTGGTTAAAAA
